>Addgene plasmid #165022 | pLJM1-Flag-Rheb-4Rs | addgene full sequence | sequence record 326717 | Addgene NGS Result
TTGCTGGCCTTTTGCTCACATGTTCTTTCCTGCGTTATCCCCTGATTCTGTGGATAACCGTATTACCGCC
TTTGAGTGAGCTGATACCGCTCGCCGCAGCCGAACGACCGAGCGCAGCGAGTCAGTGAGCGAGGAAGCGG
AAGAGCGCCCAATACGCAAACCGCCTCTCCCCGCGCGTTGGCCGATTCATTAATGCAGCTGGCACGACAG
GTTTCCCGACTGGAAAGCGGGCAGTGAGCGCAACGCAATTAATGTGAGTTAGCTCACTCATTAGGCACCC
CAGGCTTTACACTTTATGCTTCCGGCTCGTATGTTGTGTGGAATTGTGAGCGGATAACAATTTCACACAG
GAAACAGCTATGACCATGATTACGCCAAGCGCGCAATTAACCCTCACTAAAGGGAACAAAAGCTGGAGCT
GCAAGCTTAATGTAGTCTTATGCAATACTCTTGTAGTCTTGCAACATGGTAACGATGAGTTAGCAACATG
CCTTACAAGGAGAGAAAAAGCACCGTGCATGCCGATTGGTGGAAGTAAGGTGGTACGATCGTGCCTTATT
AGGAAGGCAACAGACGGGTCTGACATGGATTGGACGAACCACTGAATTGCCGCATTGCAGAGATATTGTA
TTTAAGTGCCTAGCTCGATACATAAACGGGTCTCTCTGGTTAGACCAGATCTGAGCCTGGGAGCTCTCTG
GCTAACTAGGGAACCCACTGCTTAAGCCTCAATAAAGCTTGCCTTGAGTGCTTCAAGTAGTGTGTGCCCG
TCTGTTGTGTGACTCTGGTAACTAGAGATCCCTCAGACCCTTTTAGTCAGTGTGGAAAATCTCTAGCAGT
GGCGCCCGAACAGGGACTTGAAAGCGAAAGGGAAACCAGAGGAGCTCTCTCGACGCAGGACTCGGCTTGC
TGAAGCGCGCACGGCAAGAGGCGAGGGGCGGCGACTGGTGAGTACGCCAAAAATTTTGACTAGCGGAGGC
TAGAAGGAGAGAGATGGGTGCGAGAGCGTCAGTATTAAGCGGGGGAGAATTAGATCGCGATGGGAAAAAA
TTCGGTTAAGGCCAGGGGGAAAGAAAAAATATAAATTAAAACATATAGTATGGGCAAGCAGGGAGCTAGA
ACGATTCGCAGTTAATCCTGGCCTGTTAGAAACATCAGAAGGCTGTAGACAAATACTGGGACAGCTACAA
CCATCCCTTCAGACAGGATCAGAAGAACTTAGATCATTATATAATACAGTAGCAACCCTCTATTGTGTGC
ATCAAAGGATAGAGATAAAAGACACCAAGGAAGCTTTAGACAAGATAGAGGAAGAGCAAAACAAAAGTAA
GACCACCGCACAGCAAGCGGCCGCTGATCTTCAGACCTGGAGGAGGAGATATGAGGGACAATTGGAGAAG
TGAATTATATAAATATAAAGTAGTAAAAATTGAACCATTAGGAGTAGCACCCACCAAGGCAAAGAGAAGA
GTGGTGCAGAGAGAAAAAAGAGCAGTGGGAATAGGAGCTTTGTTCCTTGGGTTCTTGGGAGCAGCAGGAA
GCACTATGGGCGCAGCGTCAATGACGCTGACGGTACAGGCCAGACAATTATTGTCTGGTATAGTGCAGCA
GCAGAACAATTTGCTGAGGGCTATTGAGGCGCAACAGCATCTGTTGCAACTCACAGTCTGGGGCATCAAG
CAGCTCCAGGCAAGAATCCTGGCTGTGGAAAGATACCTAAAGGATCAACAGCTCCTGGGGATTTGGGGTT
GCTCTGGAAAACTCATTTGCACCACTGCTGTGCCTTGGAATGCTAGTTGGAGTAATAAATCTCTGGAACA
GATTTGGAATCACACGACCTGGATGGAGTGGGACAGAGAAATTAACAATTACACAAGCTTAATACACTCC
TTAATTGAAGAATCGCAAAACCAGCAAGAAAAGAATGAACAAGAATTATTGGAATTAGATAAATGGGCAA
GTTTGTGGAATTGGTTTAACATAACAAATTGGCTGTGGTATATAAAATTATTCATAATGATAGTAGGAGG
CTTGGTAGGTTTAAGAATAGTTTTTGCTGTACTTTCTATAGTGAATAGAGTTAGGCAGGGATATTCACCA
TTATCGTTTCAGACCCACCTCCCAACCCCGAGGGGACCCGACAGGCCCGAAGGAATAGAAGAAGAAGGTG
GAGAGAGAGACAGAGACAGATCCATTCGATTAGTGAACGGATCTCGACGGTATCGATCACGAGACTAGCC
TCGAGCGGCCGCCCCCTTCACCGAGGGCCTATTTCCCATGATTCCTTCATATTTGCATATACGATACAAG
GCTGTTAGAGAGATAATTGGAATTAATTTGACTGTAAACACAAAGATATTAGTACAAAATACGTGACGTA
GAAAGTAATAATTTCTTGGGTAGTTTGCAGTTTTAAAATTATGTTTTAAAATGGACTATCATATGCCAAG
TACGCCCCCTATTGACGTCAATGACGGTAAATGGCCCGCCTGGCATTATGCCCAGTACATGACCTTATGG
GACTTTCCTACTTGGCAGTACATCTACGTATTAGTCATCGCTATTACCATGGTGATGCGGTTTTGGCAGT
ACATCAATGGGCGTGGATAGCGGTTTGACTCACGGGGATTTCCAAGTCTCCACCCCATTGACGTCAATGG
GAGTTTGTTTTGGCACCAAAATCAACGGGACTTTCCAAAATGTCGTAACAACTCCGCCCCATTGACGCAA
ATGGGCGGTAGGCGTGTACGGTGGGAGGTCTATATAAGCAGAGCTGGTTTAGTGAACCGTCAGATCCGCT
AGCGCTACCGGTATGGACTACAAGGATGACGATGACAAGGGTGGTGGTGGTGGTGCGTCGACGATGCCGC
AGTCCAAGTCCCGGAAGATCGCGATCCTGGGCTACCGGTCTGTGGGGAAATCCTCATTGACGATTCAATT
TGTTGAAGGCCAATTTGTGGACTCCTACGATCCAACCATAGAAAACACTTTTACAAAGTTGATCACAGTA
AATGGACAAGAATATCATCTTCAACTTGTAGACACAGCCGGGCAAGATGAATATTCTATCTTTCCTCAGA
CATACTCCATAGATATTAATGGCTATATTCTTGTGTATTCTGTTACATCAATCAAAAGTTTTGAAGTGAT
TAAAGTTATCCATGGCAAATTGTTGGATATGGTGGGGAGGGTACAAATACCTATTATGTTGGTTGGGAAT
AAGAAAGACCTGCATATGGAAAGGGTGATCAGTTATGAAGAAGGGAGGGCTTTGGCAGAATCTTGGAATG
CAGCTTTTTTGGAATCTTCTGCTAGGGAAAATCAGACTGCTGTGGATGTTTTTCGAAGGATAATTTTGGA
GGCAGAAAAAATGGACGGGGCAGCTTCACAAGGCAGGTCTTCATGCTCGGTGATGTGAGAATTCTCGACC
TCGAGACAAATGGCAGTATTCATCCACAATTTTAAAAGAAAAGGGGGGATTGGGGGGTACAGTGCAGGGG
AAAGAATAGTAGACATAATAGCAACAGACATACAAACTAAAGAATTACAAAAACAAATTACAAAAATTCA
AAATTTTCGGGTTTATTACAGGGACAGCAGAGATCCACTTTGGCCGCGGCTCGAGGGGGTTGGGGTTGCG
CCTTTTCCAAGGCAGCCCTGGGTTTGCGCAGGGACGCGGCTGCTCTGGGCGTGGTTCCGGGAAACGCAGC
GGCGCCGACCCTGGGTCTCGCACATTCTTCACGTCCGTTCGCAGCGTCACCCGGATCTTCGCCGCTACCC
TTGTGGGCCCCCCGGCGACGCTTCCTGCTCCGCCCCTAAGTCGGGAAGGTTCCTTGCGGTTCGCGGCGTG
CCGGACGTGACAAACGGAAGCCGCACGTCTCACTAGTACCCTCGCAGACGGACAGCGCCAGGGAGCAATG
GCAGCGCGCCGACCGCGATGGGCTGTGGCCAATAGCGGCTGCTCAGCAGGGCGCGCCGAGAGCAGCGGCC
GGGAAGGGGCGGTGCGGGAGGCGGGGTGTGGGGCGGTAGTGTGGGCCCTGTTCCTGCCCGCGCGGTGTTC
CGCATTCTGCAAGCCTCCGGAGCGCACGTCGGCAGTCGGCTCCCTCGTTGACCGAATCACCGACCTCTCT
CCCCAGGGGGATCCACCGGAGCTTACCATGACCGAGTACAAGCCCACGGTGCGCCTCGCCACCCGCGACG
ACGTCCCCAGGGCCGTACGCACCCTCGCCGCCGCGTTCGCCGACTACCCCGCCACGCGCCACACCGTCGA
TCCGGACCGCCACATCGAGCGGGTCACCGAGCTGCAAGAACTCTTCCTCACGCGCGTCGGGCTCGACATC
GGCAAGGTGTGGGTCGCGGACGACGGCGCCGCGGTGGCGGTCTGGACCACGCCGGAGAGCGTCGAAGCGG
GGGCGGTGTTCGCCGAGATCGGCCCGCGCATGGCCGAGTTGAGCGGTTCCCGGCTGGCCGCGCAGCAACA
GATGGAAGGCCTCCTGGCGCCGCACCGGCCCAAGGAGCCCGCGTGGTTCCTGGCCACCGTCGGCGTCTCG
CCCGACCACCAGGGCAAGGGTCTGGGCAGCGCCGTCGTGCTCCCCGGAGTGGAGGCGGCCGAGCGCGCCG
GGGTGCCCGCCTTCCTGGAGACCTCCGCGCCCCGCAACCTCCCCTTCTACGAGCGGCTCGGCTTCACCGT
CACCGCCGACGTCGAGGTGCCCGAAGGACCGCGCACCTGGTGCATGACCCGCAAGCCCGGTGCCTGACGC
CCGCCCCACGACCCGCAGCGCCCGACCGAAAGGAGCGCACGACCCCATGCATCGGTACCTTTAAGACCAA
TGACTTACAAGGCAGCTGTAGATCTTAGCCACTTTTTAAAAGAAAAGGGGGGACTGGAAGGGCTAATTCA
CTCCCAACGAAGACAAGATCTGCTTTTTGCTTGTACTGGGTCTCTCTGGTTAGACCAGATCTGAGCCTGG
GAGCTCTCTGGCTAACTAGGGAACCCACTGCTTAAGCCTCAATAAAGCTTGCCTTGAGTGCTTCAAGTAG
TGTGTGCCCGTCTGTTGTGTGACTCTGGTAACTAGAGATCCCTCAGACCCTTTTAGTCAGTGTGGAAAAT
CTCTAGCAGTAGTAGTTCATGTCATCTTATTATTCAGTATTTATAACTTGCAAAGAAATGAATATCAGAG
AGTGAGAGGAACTTGTTTATTGCAGCTTATAATGGTTACAAATAAAGCAATAGCATCACAAATTTCACAA
ATAAAGCATTTTTTTCACTGCATTCTAGTTGTGGTTTGTCCAAACTCATCAATGTATCTTATCATGTCTG
GCTCTAGCTATCCCGCCCCTAACTCCGCCCATCCCGCCCCTAACTCCGCCCAGTTCCGCCCATTCTCCGC
CCCATGGCTGACTAATTTTTTTTATTTATGCAGAGGCCGAGGCCGCCTCGGCCTCTGAGCTATTCCAGAA
GTAGTGAGGAGGCTTTTTTGGAGGCCTAGGGACGTACCCAATTCGCCCTATAGTGAGTCGTATTACGCGC
GCTCACTGGCCGTCGTTTTACAACGTCGTGACTGGGAAAACCCTGGCGTTACCCAACTTAATCGCCTTGC
AGCACATCCCCCTTTCGCCAGCTGGCGTAATAGCGAAGAGGCCCGCACCGATCGCCCTTCCCAACAGTTG
CGCAGCCTGAATGGCGAATGGG
[124 nt withheld, positions 5693-5816]
C
[91 nt withheld, positions 5818-5908]
A
[49 nt withheld, positions 5910-5958]
CCTTTGACGTTGGAGTCCACGTTCTTT
[37 nt withheld, positions 5986-6022]
ACCCTATCTCGGTCTATTCTTTTGATTTATAAGGGATTTTGCCGATTTCGGCCTATTGGTTAAAAAATGA
GCTGATTTAACAAAAATTTAACGCGAATTTTAACAAAATATTAACGCTTACAATTTAGGTGGCACTTTTC
GGGGAAATGTGCGCGGAACCCCTATTTGTTTATTTTTCTAAATACATTCAAATATGTATCCGCTCATGAG
ACAATAACCCTGATAAATGCTTCAATAATATTGAAAAAGGAAGAGTATGAGTATTCAACATTTCCGTGTC
GCCCTTATTCCCTTTTTTGCGGCATTTTGCCTTCCTGTTTTTGCTCACCCAGAAACGCTGGTGAAAGTAA
AAGATGCTGAAGATCAGTTGGGTGCACGAGTGGGTTACATCGAACTGGATCTCAACAGCGGTAAGATCCT
TGAGAGTTTTCGCCCCGAAGAACGTTTTCCAATGATGAGCACTTTTAAAGTTCTGCTATGTGGCGCGGTA
TTATCCCGTATTGACGCCGGGCAAGAGCAACTCGGTCGCCGCATACACTATTCTCAGAATGACTTGGTTG
AGTACTCACCAGTCACAGAAAAGCATCTTACGGATGGCATGACAGTAAGAGAATTATGCAGTGCTGCCAT
AACCATGAGTGATAACACTGCGGCCAACTTACTTCTGACAACGATCGGAGGACCGAAGGAGCTAACCGCT
TTTTTGCACAACATGGGGGATCATGTAACTCGCCTTGATCGTTGGGAACCGGAGCTGAATGAAGCCATAC
CAAACGACGAGCGTGACACCACGATGCCTGTAGCAATGGCAACAACGTTGCGCAAACTATTAACTGGCGA
ACTACTTACTCTAGCTTCCCGGCAACAATTAATAGACTGGATGGAGGCGGATAAAGTTGCAGGACCACTT
CTGCGCTCGGCCCTTCCGGCTGGCTGGTTTATTGCTGATAAATCTGGAGCCGGTGAGCGTGGGTCTCGCG
GTATCATTGCAGCACTGGGGCCAGATGGTAAGCCCTCCCGTATCGTAGTTATCTACACGACGGGGAGTCA
GGCAACTATGGATGAACGAAATAGACAGATCGCTGAGATAGGTGCCTCACTGATTAAGCATTGGTAACTG
TCAGACCAAGTTTACTCATATATACTTTAGATTGATTTAAAACTTCATTTTTAATTTAAAAGGATCTAGG
TGAAGATCCTTTTTGATAATCTCATGACCAAAATCCCTTAACGTGAGTTTTCGTTCCACTGAGCGTCAGA
CCCCGTAGAAAAGATCAAAGGATCTTCTTGAGATCCTTTTTTTCTGCGCGTAATCTGCTGCTTGCAAACA
AAAAAACCACCGCTACCAGCGGTGGTTTGTTTGCCGGATCAAGAGCTACCAACTCTTTTTCCGAAGGTAA
CTGGCTTCAGCAGAGCGCAGATACCAAATACTGTTCTTCTAGTGTAGCCGTAGTTAGGCCACCACTTCAA
GAACTCTGTAGCACCGCCTACATACCTCGCTCTGCTAATCCTGTTACCAGTGGCTGCTGCCAGTGGCGAT
AAGTCGTGTCTTACCGGGTTGGACTCAAGACGATAGTTACCGGATAAGGCGCAGCGGTCGGGCTGAACGG
GGGGTTCGTGCACACAGCCCAGCTTGGAGCGAACGACCTACACCGAACTGAGATACCTACAGCGTGAGCT
ATGAGAAAGCGCCACGCTTCCCGAAGGGAGAAAGGCGGACAGGTATCCGGTAAGCGGCAGGGTCGGAACA
GGAGAGCGCACGAGGGAGCTTCCAGGGGGAAACGCCTGGTATCTTTATAGTCCTGTCGGGTTTCGCCACC
TCTGACTTGAGCGTCGATTTTTGTGATGCTCGTCAGGGGGGCGGAGCCTATGGAAAAACGCCAGCAACGC
GGCCTTTTTACGGTTCCTGGCCTT
Features (pLannotate 1.2.2; 30 found; start..end, strand, type, name):
     10..143     +  rep_origin     RSF ori (fragment): Plasmids containing the RSF 1030 origin of replication can be propagated in E. coli cells that contain additional plasmids with compatible origins.
    145..237     +  CDS            lacI (fragment): lac repressor; lacI; The lac repressor binds to the lac operator to inhibit transcription in E. coli. This inhibition can be relieved by adding lactose or isopropyl-β-D-thiogalactopyranoside (IPTG).
    250..271     +  protein_bind   CAP binding site: CAP binding activates transcription in the presence of cAMP. E. coli catabolite activator protein
    286..316     +  promoter       lac promoter: promoter for the E. coli lac operon
    324..340     +  protein_bind   lac operator: The lac repressor binds to the lac operator to inhibit transcription in E. coli. This inhibition can be relieved by adding lactose or isopropyl-β-D-thiogalactopyranoside (IPTG). lac repressor encoded by lacI
    385..403     +  promoter       T3 promoter: promoter for bacteriophage T3 RNA polymerase
    431..657     +  promoter       RSV promoter: Rous sarcoma virus enhancer/promoter
    658..838     +  LTR            5' LTR (truncated): truncated 5' long terminal repeat (LTR) from HIV-1
    885..1010    +  misc_feature   HIV-1 Ψ: packaging signal of human immunodeficiency virus type 1
    994..1357    +  CDS            HIV-1 gag (fragment): gag protein from human immunodeficiency virus 1; gag
   1503..1736    +  misc_feature   RRE: The Rev response element (RRE) of HIV-1 allows for Rev-dependent mRNA export from the nucleus to the cytoplasm.
   2113..2213    +  CDS            Rev (fragment): human immunodeficiency virus 1 (HIV-1) Rev protein; rev; enhances nuclear export of unspliced and incompletely spliced viral mRNAs
   2263..2446    +  promoter       U6 promoter (fragment): RNA polymerase III promoter for human U6 snRNA
   2437..2571    +  enhancer       CMV enhancer (fragment): human cytomegalovirus immediate early enhancer; contains an 18-bp deletion relative to the standard CMV enhancer
   2572..2775    +  promoter       CMV promoter: human cytomegalovirus (CMV) immediate early promoter
   2819..2839    +  CDS            FLAG (fragment): FLAG® epitope tag, followed by an enterokinase cleavage site
   2864..3415    +  CDS            RHEB: RHEB_HUMAN - Also known as RHEB2. Experimental evidence at protein level: Swiss-Prot protein existence level 1. Activates the protein kinase activity of mTORC1, and thereby plays a role in the regulation of apoptosis. Stimulates the phosphorylation of S6K1 and EIF4EBP1 through activation of mTORC1 signaling. Has low intrinsic GTPase activity. From Homo sapiens (Human).
   3460..3577    +  misc_feature   cPPT/CTS: central polypurine tract and central termination sequence of HIV-1
   3626..4136    +  promoter       hPGK promoter: human phosphoglycerate kinase 1 promoter
   4158..4757    +  CDS            PuroR: puromycin N-acetyltransferase; pac from Streptomyces alboniger; confers resistance to puromycin
   4800..4883    +  CDS            nef (fragment): NEF_HV1Z2 - Experimental evidence at protein level: Swiss-Prot protein existence level 1. Extracellular Nef protein targets CD4(+) T-lymphocytes for apoptosis by interacting with CXCR4 surface receptors. From Human immunodeficiency virus type 1 group M subtype D (isolate Z2/CDC-Z34) (HIV-1).
   4885..5118    +  LTR            3' LTR (ΔU3): self-inactivating 3' long terminal repeat (LTR) from HIV-1
   5190..5311    +  polyA_signal   SV40 poly(A) signal: SV40 polyadenylation signal
   5351..5486    +  rep_origin     SV40 ori: SV40 origin of replication
   5507..5525    -  promoter       T7 promoter: promoter for bacteriophage T7 RNA polymerase
   5533..5688    +  CDS            lacZα (fragment): LacZα fragment of β-galactosidase; lacZ fragment
   5693..6121    +  rep_origin     f1 ori (sequence partly withheld): f1 bacteriophage origin of replication; arrow indicates direction of (+) strand synthesis
   6174..6278    +  promoter       AmpR promoter: bla
   6279..7139    +  CDS            AmpR: β-lactamase; bla; confers resistance to ampicillin, carbenicillin, and related antibiotics
   7310..7898    +  rep_origin     ori: high-copy-number ColE1/pMB1/pBR322/pUC origin of replication
