[The description below was written by a language model from this plasmid's Addgene catalogue record and pLannotate feature annotations shown in this document.]
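Description:
pLJM1-Flag-Rheb-4Rs is a lentiviral mammalian expression plasmid built on the pLJM1 backbone, about 7.9 kb in total. In E. coli it is maintained through a high-copy ColE1/pUC-type origin and selected with ampicillin via the β-lactamase gene. An f1 origin and remnants of lac/lacZα and T3/T7 promoter sequences are also annotated as carry-over from the cloning backbone. The viral portion has a third-generation, self-inactivating layout. An RSV promoter drives a truncated HIV-1 5' LTR, followed by the Ψ packaging signal with a gag fragment, the Rev response element, a cPPT/CTS element, and a ΔU3 3' LTR. An SV40 polyadenylation signal and SV40 origin lie downstream. These elements allow the region between the LTRs to be packaged into lentiviral particles when helper functions are supplied in trans, and to integrate into target cells without reconstituting an active viral promoter.

The payload is human RHEB, the small GTPase that activates mTORC1, expressed from the CMV enhancer/promoter with an N-terminal FLAG tag supplied by the backbone. The roughly 555 bp coding sequence was inserted between SalI and EcoRI sites. It carries four lysine-to-arginine substitutions at positions 109, 135, 151 and 178, giving the "4Rs" mutant. A separate hPGK promoter drives puromycin N-acetyltransferase, so transduced or transfected cells can be selected with puromycin. The construct is intended for transient or stable expression of FLAG-tagged mutant Rheb in mammalian cells. The associated study concerns Rheb polyubiquitination and its binding to mTORC1, which suggests the mutant serves to test the role of these lysines, although the record does not state this explicitly.
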