Addgene plasmid #165022: pLJM1-Flag-Rheb-4Rs
Purpose: expression of Flag-Rheb-4Rs mutant protein in mammalian cells (the lysine residues on the position 109, 135, 151 and 178 on Rheb protein are mutated to arginines)
Depositing lab: Ken Inoki. Depositing organization: University of Michigan. Publication: Amino Acids Enhance Polyubiquitination of Rheb and Its Binding to mTORC1 by Blocking Lysosomal ATXN3 Deubiquitinase Activity. Yao Y, Hong S, Ikeda T, Mori H, MacDougald OA, Nada S, Okada M, Inoki K. Mol Cell. 2020 Nov 5;80(3):437-451.e6. doi: 10.1016/j.molcel.2020.10.004. PubMed 33157014.
Backbone
  Vector backbone: pLJM1
  Backbone manufacturer: Available at Addgene (#19319)
  Backbone size w/o insert (bp): 7400
  Total vector size (bp): 7955
  Vector type: Mammalian Expression, Lentiviral
  Selectable markers: Puromycin
Growth in bacteria
  Bacterial resistance: Ampicillin, 100 μg/mL
  Growth temperature: 37°C
  Growth strain: NEB Stable
  Copy number: Unknown
Gene/Insert
  Gene/Insert name: Rheb-4Rs
  Species: H. sapiens (human)
  Insert size (bp): 555
  Mutation: change lysine residues on position 109, 135, 151, 178 to arginines
  GenBank ID: NM_005614.4
  Entrez Gene: RHEB (a.k.a. RHEB2)
  Tag / fusion protein: flag (N terminal on backbone)
  Cloning method: Restriction Enzyme; 5′ cloning site SalI (not destroyed); 3′ cloning site EcoRI (not destroyed)
  Sequencing primers: 5′ CMV-F
Terms and licenses: Academic/Nonprofit Terms; Industry Terms: Not Available to Industry
How to cite: pLJM1-Flag-Rheb-4Rs was a gift from Ken Inoki (Addgene plasmid # 165022 ; http://n2t.net/addgene:165022 ; RRID:Addgene_165022)
