>Addgene plasmid #165022 | pLJM1-Flag-Rheb-4Rs | depositor partial sequence | sequence record 321453 | sequencing from the 5' terminal of insert by using CMV-F primer
AAGGGTGGTGGTGGTGGTGCGTCGACGATGCCGCAGTCCAAGTCCCGGAAGATCGCGATCCTGGGCTACC
GGTCTGTGGGGAAATCCTCATTGACGATTCAATTTGTTGAAGGCCAATTTGTGGACTCCTACGATCCAAC
CATAGAAAACACTTTTACAAAGTTGATCACAGTAAATGGACAAGAATATCATCTTCAACTTGTAGACACA
GCCGGGCAAGATGAATATTCTATCTTTCCTCAGACATACTCCATAGATATTAATGGCTATATTCTTGTGT
ATTCTGTTACATCAATCAAAAGTTTTGAAGTGATTAAAGTTATCCATGGCAAATTGTTGGATATGGTGGG
GAGGGTACAAATACCTATTATGTTGGTTGGGAATAAGAAAGACCTGCATATGGAAAGGGTGATCAGTTAT
GAAGAAGGGAGGGCTTTGGCAGAATCTTGGAATGCAGCTTTTTTGGAATCTTCTGCTAGGGAAAATCAGA
CTGCTGTGGATGTTTTTCGAAGGATAATTTTGGAGGCAGAAAAAATGGACGGGGCAGCTTCACAAGGCAG
GTCTTCATGCTCGGTGATGTGAGAATTCTCGACCTCGAGACAAATGGCAGTATTCATCCACAATTTTAAA
AGAAAAGGGGGGATTGGGGGGTACAGTGCAGGGGAAAGAATAGTAGACATAATAGCAACAGACATACAAA
CTAAAAGAATTACAAAAACAAATTACAAAAATTCAAAATTTTCGGGTTTATTACAGG
